>Addgene plasmid #118888 | pOCC171 | depositor full sequence | sequence record 224678 | Full Sequence
AGCTGCCACCATTTTGTTCGCCCAGGACTCTAGCTATAGTTCTAGTGGTTGGCTACGTATACTCCGGAAT
ATTAATAGATCATGGAGATAATTAAAATGATAACCATCTCGCAAATAAATAAGTATTTTACTGTTTTCGT
AACAGTTTTGTAATAAAAAAACCTATAAATATTCCGGATTATTCATACCGTCCCACCATCGGGCGCGGAT
CGCCACCATGGGCAGCAGCCATCACCATCACCATCACAGCAGCGGCAGAATGAAAATCGAAGAAGGTAAA
CTGGTAATCTGGATTAACGGCGATAAAGGCTATAACGGTCTCGCTGAAGTCGGTAAGAAATTCGAGAAAG
ATACCGGAATTAAAGTCACCGTTGAGCATCCGGATAAACTGGAAGAGAAATTCCCACAGGTTGCGGCAAC
TGGCGATGGCCCTGACATTATCTTCTGGGCACACGACCGCTTTGGTGGCTACGCTCAATCTGGCCTGTTG
GCTGAAATCACCCCGGACAAAGCGTTCCAGGACAAGCTGTATCCGTTTACCTGGGATGCCGTACGTTACA
ACGGCAAGCTGATTGCTTACCCGATCGCTGTTGAAGCGTTATCGCTGATTTATAACAAAGATCTGCTGCC
GAACCCGCCAAAAACCTGGGAAGAGATCCCGGCGCTGGATAAAGAACTGAAAGCGAAAGGTAAGAGCGCG
CTGATGTTCAACCTGCAAGAACCGTACTTCACCTGGCCGCTGATTGCTGCTGACGGGGGTTATGCGTTCA
AGTATGAAAACGGCAAGTACGACATTAAAGACGTGGGCGTGGATAACGCTGGCGCGAAAGCGGGTCTGAC
CTTCCTGGTTGACCTGATTAAAAACAAACACATGAATGCAGACACCGATTACTCCATCGCAGAAGCTGCC
TTTAATAAAGGCGAAACAGCGATGACCATCAACGGCCCGTGGGCATGGTCCAACATCGACACCAGCAAAG
TGAATTATGGTGTAACGGTACTGCCGACCTTCAAGGGTCAACCATCCAAACCGTTCGTTGGCGTGCTGAG
CGCAGGTATTAACGCCGCCAGTCCGAACAAAGAGCTGGCAAAAGAGTTCCTCGAAAACTATCTGCTGACT
GATGAAGGTCTGGAAGCGGTTAATAAAGACAAACCGCTGGGTGCCGTAGCGCTGAAGTCTTACGAGGAAG
AGTTGGTGAAAGATCCGCGTATTGCCGCCACTATGGAAAACGCCCAGAAAGGTGAAATCATGCCGAACAT
CCCGCAGATGTCCGCTTTCTGGTATGCCGTGCGTACTGCGGTGATCAACGCCGCCAGCGGTCGTCAGACT
GTCGATGAAGCCCTGAAAGACGCGCAGACTAATTCGAGCTCGAACAACAACAACAATAACAATAACAACA
ACAGCAGCGGCAGACTGGAAGTTCTGTTCCAGGGGCCGATGGACAAAGACTGCGAAATGAAGCGCACCAC
CCTGGATAGCCCTCTGGGCAAGCTGGAACTGTCTGGGTGCGAACAGGGCCTGCACCGTATCATCTTCCTG
GGCAAAGGAACATCTGCCGCCGACGCCGTGGAAGTGCCTGCCCCAGCCGCCGTGCTGGGCGGACCAGAGC
CACTGATGCAGGCCACCGCCTGGCTCAACGCCTACTTTCACCAGCCTGAGGCCATCGAGGAGTTCCCTGT
GCCAGCCCTGCACCACCCAGTGTTCCAGCAGGAGAGCTTTACCCGCCAGGTGCTGTGGAAACTGCTGAAA
GTGGTGAAGTTCGGAGAGGTCATCAGCTACAGCCACCTGGCCGCCCTGGCCGGCAATCCCGCCGCCACCG
CCGCCGTGAAAACCGCCCTGAGCGGAAATCCCGTGCCCATTCTGATCCCCTGCCACCGGGTGGTGCAGGG
CGACCTGGACGTGGGGGGCTACGAGGGCGGGCTCGCCGTGAAAGAGTGGCTGCTGGCCCACGAGGGCCAC
AGACTGGGCAAGCCTGGGCTGGGTGGATCCGCTGGCTCCGCTGCTGGTTCTGGCGCGGCCGCAAGCGCTA
TGGCCACAACCTGTTACATTGCACAAGATAAAAATATATCATCACGAACAGTAAAACTGTCTGCTTACAT
AAACAGTAATACAAGGGGTGTTATGCAGTTTAAGGTTTACACCTATAAAAGAGAGAGCCGTTATCGTCTG
TTTGTGGATGTACAGAGTGATATTATTGACACGCCCGGGCGACGGATGGTGATCCCCCTGGCCAGTGCCC
GTCTGCTGTCAGATAAAGTCTCCCGTGAACTTTACCCGGTGGTGCATATCGGGGATGAAAGCTGGCGCAT
GATGACCACCGATATGGCCAGTGTGCCGGTCTCCGTTATCGGGGAAGAAGTGGCTGATCTCAGCCACCGC
GAAAATGACATCAAAAACGCCATTAACCTGATGTTCTGGGGAATATAAATGTCAGGCTCCCTTATACACA
GCCAGTGGCGCGCCGTAATAGAAGCTTGTCGAGAAGTACTAGAGGATCATAATCAGCCATACCACATTTG
TAGAGGTTTTACTTGCTTTAAAAAACCTCCCACACCTCCCCCTGAACCTGAAACATAAAATGAATGCAAT
TGTTGTTGTTAACTTGTTTATTGCAGCTTATAATGGTTACAAATAAAGCAATAGCATCACAAATTTCACA
AATAAAGCATTTTTTTCACTGCATTCTAGTTGTGGTTTGTCCAAACTCATCAATGTATCTTATCATGTCT
GGATCTGATCACTGCTTGAGCCTAGGAGATCCGAACCAGATAAGTGAAAGCCTGCATCCGCAGATCTTAA
TTAATAAAACACGATACATTGTTATTAGTACATTTATTAAGCGCTAGATTCTGTGCGTTGTTGATTTACA
GACAATTGTTGTACGTATTTTAATAATTCATTAAATTTATAATCTTTAGGGTGGTATGTTAGAGCGAAAA
TCAAATGATTTTCAGCGTCTTTATATCTGAATTTAAATATTAAATCCTCAATAGATTTGTAAAATAGGTT
TCGATTAGTTTCAAACAAGGGTTGTTTTTCCGAACCGATGGCTGGACTATCTAATGGATTTTCGCTCAAC
GCCACAAAACTTGCCAAATCTTGTAGCAGCAATCTAGCTTTGTCGATATTCGTTTGTGTTTTGTTTTGTA
ATAAAGGTTCGACGTCGTTCAAAATATTATGCGCTTTTGTATTTCTTTCATCACTGTCGTTAGTGTACAA
TTGACTCGACGTAAACACGTTAAATAACGCTTGGACATATTTAACATCGGGCGTGTTAGCTTTATTAGGC
CGATTATCGTCGTCGTCCCAACCCTCGTCGTTAGAAGTTGCTTCCGAAGACGATTTTGCCATAGCCACAC
GACGCCTATTAATTGTGTCGGCTAACACGTCCGCGATCAAATTTGTAGTTGAGCTTTTTGGGCCTCATGG
GCCTTCCGCTCACTGCCCGCTTTCCAGTCGGGAAACCTGTCGTGCCAGCTGCATTAACATGGTCATAGCT
GTTTCCTTGCGTATTGGGCGCTCTCCGCTTCCTCGCTCACTGACTCGCTGCGCTCGGTCGTTCGGGTAAA
GCCTGGGGTGCCTAATGAGCAAAAGGCCAGCAAAAGGCCAGGAACCGTAAAAAGGCCGCGTTGCTGGCGT
TTTTCCATAGGCTCCGCCCCCCTGACGAGCATCACAAAAATCGACGCTCAAGTCAGAGGTGGCGAAACCC
GACAGGACTATAAAGATACCAGGCGTTTCCCCCTGGAAGCTCCCTCGTGCGCTCTCCTGTTCCGACCCTG
CCGCTTACCGGATACCTGTCCGCCTTTCTCCCTTCGGGAAGCGTGGCGCTTTCTCATAGCTCACGCTGTA
GGTATCTCAGTTCGGTGTAGGTCGTTCGCTCCAAGCTGGGCTGTGTGCACGAACCCCCCGTTCAGCCCGA
CCGCTGCGCCTTATCCGGTAACTATCGTCTTGAGTCCAACCCGGTAAGACACGACTTATCGCCACTGGCA
GCAGCCACTGGTAACAGGATTAGCAGAGCGAGGTATGTAGGCGGTGCTACAGAGTTCTTGAAGTGGTGGC
CTAACTACGGCTACACTAGAAGAACAGTATTTGGTATCTGCGCTCTGCTGAAGCCAGTTACCTTCGGAAA
AAGAGTTGGTAGCTCTTGATCCGGCAAACAAACCACCGCTGGTAGCGGTGGTTTTTTTGTTTGCAAGCAG
CAGATTACGCGCAGAAAAAAAGGATCTCAAGAAGATCCTTTGATCTTTTCTACGGGGTCTGACGCTCAGT
GGAACGAAAACTCACGTTAAGGGATTTTGGTCATGAGATTATCAAAAAGGATCTTCACCTAGATCCTTTT
AAATTAAAAATGAAGTTTTAAATCAATCTAAAGTATATATGAGTAAACTTGGTCTGACAGTTACCAATGC
TTAATCAGTGAGGCACCTATCTCAGCGATCTGTCTATTTCGTTCATCCATAGTTGCCTGACTCCCCGTCG
TGTAGATAACTACGATACGGGAGGGCTTACCATCTGGCCCCAGTGCTGCAATGATACCGCGAGACCCACG
CTCACCGGCTCCAGATTTATCAGCAATAAACCAGCCAGCCGGAAGGGCCGAGCGCAGAAGTGGTCCTGCA
ACTTTATCCGCCTCCATCCAGTCTATTAATTGTTGCCGGGAAGCTAGAGTAAGTAGTTCGCCAGTTAATA
GTTTGCGCAACGTTGTTGCCATTGCTGCAGGCATCGTGGTGTCACGCTCGTCGTTTGGTATGGCTTCATT
CAGCTCCGGTTCCCAACGATCAAGGCGAGTTACATGATCCCCCATGTTGTGCAAAAAAGCGGTTAGCTCC
TTCGGTCCTCCGATCGTTGTCAGAAGTAAGTTGGCCGCAGTGTTATCACTCATGGTTATGGCAGCACTGC
ATAATTCTCTTACTGTCATGCCATCCGTAAGATGCTTTTCTGTGACTGGTGAGTACTCAACCAAGTCATT
CTGAGAATAGTGTATGCGGCGACCGAGTTGCTCTTGCCCGGCGTCAACACGGGATAATACCGCGCCACAT
AGCAGAACTTTAAAAGTGCTCATCATTGGAAAACGTTCTTCGGGGCGAAAACTCTCAAGGATCTTACCGC
TGTTGAGATCCAGTTCGATGTAACCCACTCGTGCACCCAACTGATCTTCAGCATCTTTTACTTTCACCAG
CGTTTCTGGGTGAGCAAAAACAGGAAGGCAAAATGCCGCAAAAAAGGGAATAAGGGCGACACGGAAATGT
TGAATACTCATTACTCTTCCTTTTTCAATATTATTGAAGCATTTATCAGGGTTATTGTCTCATGAGCGGA
TACATATTTGAATGTATTTAGAAAAATAAACAAATAGGGGTTCCGCGCACATTTCCCCGAAAAGTGCCAC
CTAAATTGTAAGCGTTAATATTTTGTTAAAATTCGCGTTAAATTTTTGTTAAATCAGCTCATTTTTTAAC
CAATAGGCCGAAATCGGCAAAATCCCTTATAAATCAAAAGAATAGACCGAGATAGGGTTGAGTGGCCGCT
ACAGGGCGCTCCCATTCGCCATTCAGGCTGCGCAACTGTTGGGAAGGGCGTTTCGGTGCGGGCCTCTTCG
CTATTACGCCAGCTGGCGAAAGGGGGATGTGCTGCAAGGCGATTAAGTTGGGTAACGCCAGGGTTTTCCC
AGTCACGACGTTGTAAAACGACGGCCAGTGAGCGCGACGTAATACGACTCACTATAGGGCGAATTGGCGG
AAGGCCGTCAAGGCCGTGACGTTAAAACTATTAAGCCATCCAATCGACCGTTAGTCGAATCAGGACCGCT
GGTGCGAGAAGCCGCGAAGTATGGCGAATGCATCGTATAACGTGTGGAGTCCGCTCATTAGAGCGTCATG
TTTAGACAAGAAAGCTACATATTTAATTGATCCCGATGATTTTATTGATAAATTGACCCTAACTCCATAC
ACGGTATTCTACAATGGCGGGGTTTTGGTCAAAATTTCCGGACTGCGATTGTACATGCTGTTAACGGCTC
CGCCCACTATTAATGAAATTAAAAATTCCAATTTTAAAAAACGCAGCAAGAGAAACATTTGTATGAAAGA
ATGCGTAGAAGGAAAGAAAAATGTCGTGGACATGCTGAACAACAAGATTAATATGCCTCCGTGTATAAAA
AAAATATTGAACGATTTGAAAGAAAACAATGTACCGCGCGGCGGTATGTACAGGAAGAGGTTTATACTAA
ACTGTTACATTGCAAACGTGGTTTCGTGTGCCAAGTGTGAAAACCGATGTTTAATCAAGGCTCTGACGCA
TTTCTACAACCACGACTCCAAGTGTGTGGGTGAAGTCATGCATCTTTTAATCAAATCCCAAGATGTGTAT
AAACCACCAAACTGCCAAAAAATGAAAACTGTGGACAAGCTCTGTCCGTTTGCTGGCAACTGCAAGGGTC
TCAATCCTATTTGTAATTATTGAATAATAAAACAATTATAAATGCTAAATTTGTTTTTTATTAACGATAC
AAACCAAACGCAACAAGAACATTTGTAGTATTATCTATAATTGAAAACGCGTAGTTATAATCGCTGAGGT
AATATTTAAAATCATTTTCAAATGATTCACAGTTAATTTGCGACAATATAATTTTATTTTCACATAAACT
AGACGCCTTGTCGTCTTCTTCTTCGTATTCCTTCTCTTTTTCATTTTTCTCCTCATAAAAATTAACATAG
TTATTATCGTATCCATATATGTATCTATCGTATAGAGTAAATTTTTTGTTGTCATAAATATATATGTCTT
TTTTAATGGGGTGTATAGTACCGCTGCGCATAGTTTTTCTGTAATTTACAACAGTGCTATTTTCTGGTAG
TTCTTCGGAGTGTGTTGCTTTAATTATTAAATTTATATAATCAATGAATTTGGGATCGTCGGTTTTGTAC
AATATGTTGCCGGCATAGTACGCAGCTTCTTCTAGTTCAATTACACCATTTTTTAGCAGCACCGGATTAA
CATAACTTTCCAAAATGTTGTACGAACCGTTAAACAAAAACAGTTCACCTCCCTTTTCTATACTATTGTC
TGCGAGCAGTTGTTTGTTGTTAAAAATAACAGCCATTGTAATGAGACGCACAAACTAATATCACA
Features (pLannotate 1.2.2; 18 found; start..end, strand, type, name):
     79..170     +  promoter       polyhedrin promoter: polh from Autographa californica; promoter for the baculovirus polyhedrin gene
    230..247     +  CDS            7xHis (fragment): 6xHis affinity tag
    260..1360    +  CDS            MBP: maltose binding protein from E. coli; malE (mutated); This version of the gene does not encode a signal sequence, so MBP will remain in the cytosol.
   1439..1984    +  CDS            SNAP-tag®: human O6-alkylguanine-DNA-alkyltransferase variant that forms covalent bonds with benzylguanine derivatives fast-reacting variant, optimized for mammalian expression
   2123..2425    +  CDS            ccdB: CCDB_ECOLI - Also known as G, letB, letD. Experimental evidence at protein level: Swiss-Prot protein existence level 1. Toxic component of a type II toxin-antitoxin (TA) system, functioning in plasmid maintainence. Responsible for the post- segregational killing (PSK) of plasmid-free cells, also referred to as a plasmid addiction system. Half-life of over 2 hours. Cell killing by CcdB is accompanied by filamentation, defects in chromosome and plasmid segregation, defects in cell division, formation of anucleate cells, decreased DNA synthesis and plasmid loss. Interferes with the activity of DN
   2495..2578    +  CDS            large T antigen (fragment): large T antigen from SV40 (simian virus 40)
   2601..2735    +  polyA_signal   SV40 poly(A) signal: SV40 polyadenylation signal
   2808..3180    +  3'UTR          polyhedrin 3' UTR: 3' UTR from the Autographa californica nucleopolyhedrovirus polyhedrin gene (Suzuki et al., 2006)
   3440..3487    -  CDS            lacI (fragment): lac repressor; lacI; The lac repressor binds to the lac operator to inhibit transcription in E. coli. This inhibition can be relieved by adding lactose or isopropyl-β-D-thiogalactopyranoside (IPTG).
   3524..3564    -  rep_origin     RSF ori (fragment): Plasmids containing the RSF 1030 origin of replication can be propagated in E. coli cells that contain additional plasmids with compatible origins.
   3642..4230    -  rep_origin     ori: high-copy-number ColE1/pMB1/pBR322/pUC origin of replication
   4401..5261    -  CDS            AmpR: β-lactamase; bla; confers resistance to ampicillin, carbenicillin, and related antibiotics
   5263..5367    -  promoter       AmpR promoter: bla
   5393..5524    -  rep_origin     M13 ori (fragment): M13 bacteriophage origin of replication; arrow indicates direction of (+) strand synthesis
   5545..5701    -  CDS            lacZα (fragment): LacZα fragment of β-galactosidase; lacZ fragment
   5710..5728    +  promoter       T7 promoter: promoter for bacteriophage T7 RNA polymerase
   5831..6460    +  CDS            LEF-2: LEF2_NPVAC - Experimental evidence at protein level: Swiss-Prot protein existence level 1. Plays an essential role in viral DNA replication. Does not seem to participate in the initiation step but is rather important for the amplification of DNA. Also required for expression from the vp39 and polh promoters. From Autographa californica nuclear polyhedrosis virus (AcMNPV).
   6501..7106    +  CDS            ORF603: baculovirus ORF603 protein
