>Addgene plasmid #118888 | pOCC171 | addgene full sequence | sequence record 232245 | Addgene NGS Result
ATTCCGGATTATTCATACCGTCCCACCATCGGGCGCGGATCGCCACCATGGGCAGCAGCCATCACCATCA
CCATCACAGCAGCGGCAGAATGAAAATCGAAGAAGGTAAACTGGTAATCTGGATTAACGGCGATAAAGGC
TATAACGGTCTCGCTGAAGTCGGTAAGAAATTCGAGAAAGATACCGGAATTAAAGTCACCGTTGAGCATC
CGGATAAACTGGAAGAGAAATTCCCACAGGTTGCGGCAACTGGCGATGGCCCTGACATTATCTTCTGGGC
ACACGACCGCTTTGGTGGCTACGCTCAATCTGGCCTGTTGGCTGAAATCACCCCGGACAAAGCGTTCCAG
GACAAGCTGTATCCGTTTACCTGGGATGCCGTACGTTACAACGGCAAGCTGATTGCTTACCCGATCGCTG
TTGAAGCGTTATCGCTGATTTATAACAAAGATCTGCTGCCGAACCCGCCAAAAACCTGGGAAGAGATCCC
GGCGCTGGATAAAGAACTGAAAGCGAAAGGTAAGAGCGCGCTGATGTTCAACCTGCAAGAACCGTACTTC
ACCTGGCCGCTGATTGCTGCTGACGGGGGTTATGCGTTCAAGTATGAAAACGGCAAGTACGACATTAAAG
ACGTGGGCGTGGATAACGCTGGCGCGAAAGCGGGTCTGACCTTCCTGGTTGACCTGATTAAAAACAAACA
CATGAATGCAGACACCGATTACTCCATCGCAGAAGCTGCCTTTAATAAAGGCGAAACAGCGATGACCATC
AACGGCCCGTGGGCATGGTCCAACATCGACACCAGCAAAGTGAATTATGGTGTAACGGTACTGCCGACCT
TCAAGGGTCAACCATCCAAACCGTTCGTTGGCGTGCTGAGCGCAGGTATTAACGCCGCCAGTCCGAACAA
AGAGCTGGCAAAAGAGTTCCTCGAAAACTATCTGCTGACTGATGAAGGTCTGGAAGCGGTTAATAAAGAC
AAACCGCTGGGTGCCGTAGCGCTGAAGTCTTACGAGGAAGAGTTGGTGAAAGATCCGCGTATTGCCGCCA
CTATGGAAAACGCCCAGAAAGGTGAAATCATGCCGAACATCCCGCAGATGTCCGCTTTCTGGTATGCCGT
GCGTACTGCGGTGATCAACGCCGCCAGCGGTCGTCAGACTGTCGATGAAGCCCTGAAAGACGCGCAGACT
AATTCGAGCTCGAACAACAACAACAATAACAATAACAACAACAGCAGCGGCAGACTGGAAGTTCTGTTCC
AGGGGCCGATGGACAAAGACTGCGAAATGAAGCGCACCACCCTGGATAGCCCTCTGGGCAAGCTGGAACT
GTCTGGGTGCGAACAGGGCCTGCACCGTATCATCTTCCTGGGCAAAGGAACATCTGCCGCCGACGCCGTG
GAAGTGCCTGCCCCAGCCGCCGTGCTGGGCGGACCAGAGCCACTGATGCAGGCCACCGCCTGGCTCAACG
CCTACTTTCACCAGCCTGAGGCCATCGAGGAGTTCCCTGTGCCAGCCCTGCACCACCCAGTGTTCCAGCA
GGAGAGCTTTACCCGCCAGGTGCTGTGGAAACTGCTGAAAGTGGTGAAGTTCGGAGAGGTCATCAGCTAC
AGCCACCTGGCCGCCCTGGCCGGCAATCCCGCCGCCACCGCCGCCGTGAAAACCGCCCTGAGCGGAAATC
CCGTGCCCATTCTGATCCCCTGCCACCGGGTGGTGCAGGGCGACCTGGACGTGGGGGGCTACGAGGGCGG
GCTCGCCGTGAAAGAGTGGCTGCTGGCCCACGAGGGCCACAGACTGGGCAAGCCTGGGCTGGGTGGATCC
GCTGGCTCCGCTGCTGGTTCTGGCGCGGCCGCAAGCGCTATGGCCACAACCTGTTACATTGCACAAGATA
AAAATATATCATCACGAACAGTAAAACTGTCTGCTTACATAAACAGTAATACAAGGGGTGTTATGCAGTT
TAAGGTTTACACCTATAAAAGAGAGAGCCGTTATCGTCTGTTTGTGGATGTACAGAGTGATATTATTGAC
ACGCCCGGGCGACGGATGGTGATCCCCCTGGCCAGTGCCCGTCTGCTGTCAGATAAAGTCTCCCGTGAAC
TTTACCCGGTGGTGCATATCGGGGATGAAAGCTGGCGCATGATGACCACCGATATGGCCAGTGTGCCGGT
CTCCGTTATCGGGGAAGAAGTGGCTGATCTCAGCCACCGCGAAAATGACATCAAAAACGCCATTAACCTG
ATGTTCTGGGGAATATAAATGTCAGGCTCCCTTATACACAGCCAGTGGCGCGCCGTAATAGAAGCTTGTC
GAGAAGTACTAGAGGATCATAATCAGCCATACCACATTTGTAGAGGTTTTACTTGCTTTAAAAAACCTCC
CACACCTCCCCCTGAACCTGAAACATAAAATGAATGCAATTGTTGTTGTTAACTTGTTTATTGCAGCTTA
TAATGGTTACAAATAAAGCAATAGCATCACAAATTTCACAAATAAAGCATTTTTTTCACTGCATTCTAGT
TGTGGTTTGTCCAAACTCATCAATGTATCTTATCATGTCTGGATCTGATCACTGCTTGAGCCTAGGAGAT
CCGAACCAGATAAGTGAAAGCCTGCATCCGCAGATCTTAATTAATAAAACACGATACATTGTTATTAGTA
CATTTATTAAGCGCTAGATTCTGTGCGTTGTTGATTTACAGACAATTGTTGTACGTATTTTAATAATTCA
TTAAATTTATAATCTTTAGGGTGGTATGTTAGAGCGAAAATCAAATGATTTTCAGCGTCTTTATATCTGA
ATTTAAATATTAAATCCTCAATAGATTTGTAAAATAGGTTTCGATTAGTTTCAAACAAGGGTTGTTTTTC
CGAACCGATGGCTGGACTATCTAATGGATTTTCGCTCAACGCCACAAAACTTGCCAAATCTTGTAGCAGC
AATCTAGCTTTGTCGATATTCGTTTGTGTTTTGTTTTGTAATAAAGGTTCGACGTCGTTCAAAATATTAT
GCGCTTTTGTATTTCTTTCATCACTGTCGTTAGTGTACAATTGACTCGACGTAAACACGTTAAATAACGC
TTGGACATATTTAACATCGGGCGTGTTAGCTTTATTAGGCCGATTATCGTCGTCGTCCCAACCCTCGTCG
TTAGAAGTTGCTTCCGAAGACGATTTTGCCATAGCCACACGACGCCTATTAATTGTGTCGGCTAACACGT
CCGCGATCAAATTTGTAGTTGAGCTTTTTGGGCCTCATGGGCCTTCCGCTCACTGCCCGCTTTCCAGTCG
GGAAACCTGTCGTGCCAGCTGCATTAACATGGTCATAGCTGTTTCCTTGCGTATTGGGCGCTCTCCGCTT
CCTCGCTCACTGACTCGCTGCGCTCGGTCGTTCGGGTAAAGCCTGGGGTGCCTAATGAGCAAAAGGCCAG
CAAAAGGCCAGGAACCGTAAAAAGGCCGCGTTGCTGGCGTTTTTCCATAGGCTCCGCCCCCCTGACGAGC
ATCACAAAAATCGACGCTCAAGTCAGAGGTGGCGAAACCCGACAGGACTATAAAGATACCAGGCGTTTCC
CCCTGGAAGCTCCCTCGTGCGCTCTCCTGTTCCGACCCTGCCGCTTACCGGATACCTGTCCGCCTTTCTC
CCTTCGGGAAGCGTGGCGCTTTCTCATAGCTCACGCTGTAGGTATCTCAGTTCGGTGTAGGTCGTTCGCT
CCAAGCTGGGCTGTGTGCACGAACCCCCCGTTCAGCCCGACCGCTGCGCCTTATCCGGTAACTATCGTCT
TGAGTCCAACCCGGTAAGACACGACTTATCGCCACTGGCAGCAGCCACTGGTAACAGGATTAGCAGAGCG
AGGTATGTAGGCGGTGCTACAGAGTTCTTGAAGTGGTGGCCTAACTACGGCTACACTAGAAGAACAGTAT
TTGGTATCTGCGCTCTGCTGAAGCCAGTTACCTTCGGAAAAAGAGTTGGTAGCTCTTGATCCGGCAAACA
AACCACCGCTGGTAGCGGTGGTTTTTTTGTTTGCAAGCAGCAGATTACGCGCAGAAAAAAAGGATCTCAA
GAAGATCCTTTGATCTTTTCTACGGGGTCTGACGCTCAGTGGAACGAAAACTCACGTTAAGGGATTTTGG
TCATGAGATTATCAAAAAGGATCTTCACCTAGATCCTTTTAAATTAAAAATGAAGTTTTAAATCAATCTA
AAGTATATATGAGTAAACTTGGTCTGACAGTTACCAATGCTTAATCAGTGAGGCACCTATCTCAGCGATC
TGTCTATTTCGTTCATCCATAGTTGCCTGACTCCCCGTCGTGTAGATAACTACGATACGGGAGGGCTTAC
CATCTGGCCCCAGTGCTGCAATGATACCGCGAGAACCACGCTCACCGGCTCCAGATTTATCAGCAATAAA
CCAGCCAGCCGGAAGGGCCGAGCGCAGAAGTGGTCCTGCAACTTTATCCGCCTCCATCCAGTCTATTAAT
TGTTGCCGGGAAGCTAGAGTAAGTAGTTCGCCAGTTAATAGTTTGCGCAACGTTGTTGCCATTGCTACAG
GCATCGTGGTGTCACGCTCGTCGTTTGGTATGGCTTCATTCAGCTCCGGTTCCCAACGATCAAGGCGAGT
TACATGATCCCCCATGTTGTGCAAAAAAGCGGTTAGCTCCTTCGGTCCTCCGATCGTTGTCAGAAGTAAG
TTGGCCGCAGTGTTATCACTCATGGTTATGGCAGCACTGCATAATTCTCTTACTGTCATGCCATCCGTAA
GATGCTTTTCTGTGACTGGTGAGTACTCAACCAAGTCATTCTGAGAATAGTGTATGCGGCGACCGAGTTG
CTCTTGCCCGGCGTCAATACGGGATAATACCGCGCCACATAGCAGAACTTTAAAAGTGCTCATCATTGGA
AAACGTTCTTCGGGGCGAAAACTCTCAAGGATCTTACCGCTGTTGAGATCCAGTTCGATGTAACCCACTC
GTGCACCCAACTGATCTTCAGCATCTTTTACTTTCACCAGCGTTTCTGGGTGAGCAAAAACAGGAAGGCA
AAATGCCGCAAAAAAGGGAATAAGGGCGACACGGAAATGTTGAATACTCATACTCTTCCTTTTTCAATAT
TATTGAAGCATTTATCAGGGTTATTGTCTCATGAGCGGATACATATTTGAATGTATTTAGAAAAATAAAC
AAATAGGGGTTCCGCGCACATTTCCCCGAAAAGTGCCACCTAAATTGTAAGCGTTAATATTTTGTTAAAA
TTCGCGTTAAATTTTTGTTAAATCAGCTCATTTTTTAACCAATAGGCCGAAATCGGCAAAATCCCTTATA
AATCAAAAGAATAGACCGAGATAGGGTTGAGTGGCCGCTACAGGGCGCTCCCATTCGCCATTCAGGCTGC
GCAACTGTTGGGAAGGGCGTTTCGGTGCGGGCCTCTTCGCTATTACGCCAGCTGGCGAAAGGGGGATGTG
CTGCAAGGCGATTAAGTTGGGTAACGCCAGGGTTTTCCCAGTCACGACGTTGTAAAACGACGGCCAGTGA
GCGCGACGTAATACGACTCACTATAGGGCGAATTGGCGGAAGGCCGTCAAGGCCGTGACGTTAAAACTAT
TAAGCCATCCAATCGACCGTTAGTCGAATCAGGACCGCTGGTGCGAGAAGCCGCGAAGTATGGCGAATGC
ATCGTATAACGTGTGGAGTCCGCTCATTAGAGCGTCATGTTTAGACAAGAAAGCTACATATTTAATTGAT
CCCGATGATTTTATTGATAAATTGACCCTAACTCCATACACGGTATTCTACAATGGCGGGGTTTTGGTCA
AAATTTCCGGACTGCGATTGTACATGCTGTTAACGGCTCCGCCCACTATTAATGAAATTAAAAATTCCAA
TTTTAAAAAACGCAGCAAGAGAAACATTTGTATGAAAGAATGCGTAGAAGGAAAGAAAAATGTCGTGGAC
ATGCTGAACAACAAGATTAATATGCCTCCGTGTATAAAAAAAATATTGAACGATTTGAAAGAAAACAATG
TACCGCGCGGCGGTATGTACAGGAAGAGGTTTATACTAAACTGTTACATTGCAAACGTGGTTTCGTGTGC
CAAGTGTGAAAACCGATGTTTAATCAAGGCTCTGACGCATTTCTACAACCACGACTCCAAGTGTGTGGGT
GAAGTCATGCATCTTTTAATCAAATCCCAAGATGTGTATAAACCACCAAACTGCCAAAAAATGAAAACTG
TGGACAAGCTCTGTCCGTTTGCTGGCAACTGCAAGGGTCTCAATCCTATTTGTAATTATTGAATAATAAA
ACAATTATAAATGCTAAATTTGTTTTTTATTAACGATACAAACCAAACGCAACAAGAACATTTGTAGTAT
TATCTATAATTGAAAACGCGTAGTTATAATCGCTGAGGTAATATTTAAAATCATTTTCAAATGATTCACA
GTTAATTTGCGACAATATAATTTTATTTTCACATAAACTAGACGCCTTGTCGTCTTCTTCTTCGTATTCC
TTCTCTTTTTCATTTTTCTCCTCATAAAAATTAACATAGTTATTATCGTATCCATATATGTATCTATCGT
ATAGAGTAAATTTTTTGTTGTCATAAATATATATGTCTTTTTTAATGGGGTGTATAGTACCGCTGCGCAT
AGTTTTTCTGTAATTTACAACAGTGCTATTTTCTGGTAGTTCTTCGGAGTGTGTTGCTTTAATTATTAAA
TTTATATAATCAATGAATTTGGGATCGTCGGTTTTGTACAATATGTTGCCGGCATAGTACGCAGCTTCTT
CTAGTTCAATTACACCATTTTTTAGCAGCACCGGATTAACATAACTTTCCAAAATGTTGTACGAACCGTT
AAACAAAAACAGTTCACCTCCCTTTTCTATACTATTGTCTGCGAGCAGTTGTTTGTTGTTAAAAATAACA
GCCATTGTAATGAGACGCACAAACTAATATCACAAGCTGCCACCATTTTGTTCGCCCAGGACTCTAGCTA
TAGTTCTAGTGGTTGGCTACGTATACTCCGGAATATTAATAGATCATGGAGATAATTAAAATGATAACCA
TCTCGCAAATAAATAAGTATTTTACTGTTTTCGTAACAGTTTTGTAATAAAAAAACCTATAAAT
Features (pLannotate 1.2.2; 18 found; start..end, strand, type, name):
     60..77      +  CDS            7xHis (fragment): 6xHis affinity tag
     90..1190    +  CDS            MBP: maltose binding protein from E. coli; malE (mutated); This version of the gene does not encode a signal sequence, so MBP will remain in the cytosol.
   1269..1814    +  CDS            SNAP-tag®: human O6-alkylguanine-DNA-alkyltransferase variant that forms covalent bonds with benzylguanine derivatives fast-reacting variant, optimized for mammalian expression
   1953..2255    +  CDS            ccdB: CCDB_ECOLI - Also known as G, letB, letD. Experimental evidence at protein level: Swiss-Prot protein existence level 1. Toxic component of a type II toxin-antitoxin (TA) system, functioning in plasmid maintainence. Responsible for the post- segregational killing (PSK) of plasmid-free cells, also referred to as a plasmid addiction system. Half-life of over 2 hours. Cell killing by CcdB is accompanied by filamentation, defects in chromosome and plasmid segregation, defects in cell division, formation of anucleate cells, decreased DNA synthesis and plasmid loss. Interferes with the activity of DN
   2325..2408    +  CDS            large T antigen (fragment): large T antigen from SV40 (simian virus 40)
   2431..2565    +  polyA_signal   SV40 poly(A) signal: SV40 polyadenylation signal
   2638..3010    +  3'UTR          polyhedrin 3' UTR: 3' UTR from the Autographa californica nucleopolyhedrovirus polyhedrin gene (Suzuki et al., 2006)
   3270..3317    -  CDS            lacI (fragment): lac repressor; lacI; The lac repressor binds to the lac operator to inhibit transcription in E. coli. This inhibition can be relieved by adding lactose or isopropyl-β-D-thiogalactopyranoside (IPTG).
   3354..3394    -  rep_origin     RSF ori (fragment): Plasmids containing the RSF 1030 origin of replication can be propagated in E. coli cells that contain additional plasmids with compatible origins.
   3472..4060    -  rep_origin     ori: high-copy-number ColE1/pMB1/pBR322/pUC origin of replication
   4231..5091    -  CDS            AmpR: β-lactamase; bla; confers resistance to ampicillin, carbenicillin, and related antibiotics
   5092..5196    -  promoter       AmpR promoter: bla
   5222..5353    -  rep_origin     M13 ori (fragment): M13 bacteriophage origin of replication; arrow indicates direction of (+) strand synthesis
   5374..5530    -  CDS            lacZα (fragment): LacZα fragment of β-galactosidase; lacZ fragment
   5539..5557    +  promoter       T7 promoter: promoter for bacteriophage T7 RNA polymerase
   5660..6289    +  CDS            LEF-2: LEF2_NPVAC - Experimental evidence at protein level: Swiss-Prot protein existence level 1. Plays an essential role in viral DNA replication. Does not seem to participate in the initiation step but is rather important for the amplification of DNA. Also required for expression from the vp39 and polh promoters. From Autographa californica nuclear polyhedrosis virus (AcMNPV).
   6330..6935    +  CDS            ORF603: baculovirus ORF603 protein
   7043..7134    +  promoter       polyhedrin promoter: polh from Autographa californica; promoter for the baculovirus polyhedrin gene
