[The description below was written by a language model from this plasmid's Addgene catalogue record and pLannotate feature annotations shown in this document.]
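Description:
pOCC171 is a baculovirus transfer (shuttle) vector built on the pOET1 backbone, belonging to the FlexiBAC series and intended for insect cell protein expression. It is used with a FlashBac-type bacmid to generate recombinant baculovirus. In E. coli it replicates from a high-copy ColE1/pUC-type origin and is selected with ampicillin through the bla gene. Because the empty vector carries the toxic ccdB gene, it is maintained in a ccdB-tolerant strain (DB3.1). The annotation also picks up short fragments of lacI, lacZα, M13 and RSF origins and a T7 promoter, which appear to be backbone remnants rather than functional parts.

The expression cassette is driven by the AcMNPV polyhedrin (polH) promoter, a very late viral promoter that gives strong expression in infected insect cells. It encodes an N-terminal His6 tag, a signal-sequence-free maltose binding protein, a 3C protease cleavage site and a SNAP-tag. These are followed by a NotI–ccdB–AscI stuffer, a stop codon, an SV40 polyadenylation signal and the polyhedrin 3′ UTR. Replacing ccdB with a gene of interest via NotI and AscI gives counter-selection against uncut parental vector in standard E. coli strains. The product is a His6-MBP-3C-SNAP fusion protein. His6 and MBP support affinity purification and solubility, and 3C cleavage removes them, leaving the SNAP-tag on the target for covalent labelling with benzylguanine substrates.

Viral LEF-2 and ORF603 sequences lie upstream of the promoter. Together with the region annotated downstream of the cassette, they serve as the flanks for homologous recombination into the polyhedrin locus of the viral genome. The two sequence records (7,134 and 7,135 nt) show the same features and differ only in their start coordinate and by one nucleotide.
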