Addgene plasmid #118888: pOCC171
Purpose: shuttle vector for baculovirus production, using FlashBac bacmid; for recombinant protein with N-terminal HIS6-MBP tag, cleavable with 3C, and N-terminal SNAP tag
Depositing lab: Marc Bickle & PEPC MPI CBG. Depositing organization: Max Planck Institute of Molecular Cell Biology and Genetics. Publication: FlexiBAC: a versatile, open-source baculovirus vector system for protein expression, secretion, and proteolytic processing. Lemaitre RP, Bogdanova A, Borgonovo B, Woodruff JB, Drechsel DN. BMC Biotechnol. 2019 Mar 29;19(1):20. doi: 10.1186/s12896-019-0512-z. PubMed 30925874.
Backbone
  Vector backbone: pOET1
  Backbone size w/o insert (bp): 4900
  Vector type: Insect Expression
Growth in bacteria
  Bacterial resistance: Ampicillin, 100 μg/mL
  Growth temperature: 37°C
  Growth strain: DB3.1
  Copy number: High Copy
Gene/Insert
  Gene/Insert name: NcoI-HIS6-MBP-3C-SNAP-NotI-ccdB-AscI-stop-HindIII cassette
  Promoter: polH
  Tag / fusion protein: HIS6-MBP, cleavable with 3C protease; SNAP tag (N terminal on backbone)
  Cloning method: Restriction Enzyme; 5′ cloning site NotI (unknown if destroyed); 3′ cloning site AscI (unknown if destroyed)
Terms and licenses: Academic/Nonprofit Terms; Industry Terms: Not Available to Industry
How to cite: pOCC171 was a gift from Marc Bickle & PEPC MPI CBG (Addgene plasmid # 118888 ; http://n2t.net/addgene:118888 ; RRID:Addgene_118888)
